>Addgene plasmid #194414 | LT1_72_TU6of6_X2homology | addgene full sequence | sequence record 383062 | Addgene NGS Result
GCCCTGAATTCGCATCTAGAACGCACAAGGTCAGGGCACTCATGCGACAATCAACTCGATGCATGATCCG
CACCATTGTCGAGGGGCCAGCGTCAATAGTGCCGATGACCACAGACCCGGTTAAGACATAGCCGAATGGA
GCCGCGCCGACCACAGAATGATACGTCTCAAAGTGAATAAAGCTCCACACAGTCGAACGTGAGACCGAAA
GTGAAACGTGATTTCATGCGTCATTTTGAACATTTTGTAAATCTTATTTAATAATGTGTGCGGCAATTCA
CATTTAATTTATGAATGTTTTCTTAACATCGCGGCAACTCAAGAAACGGCAGGTTCGGATCTTAGCTACT
AGAGAAAGAGGAGAAATACTAGATGCGTAAAGGCGAAGAGCTGTTCACTGGTGTCGTCCCTATTCTGGTG
GAACTGGATGGTGATGTCAACGGTCATAAGTTTTCCGTGCGTGGCGAGGGTGAAGGTGACGCAACTAATG
GTAAACTGACGCTGAAGTTCATCTGTACTACTGGTAAACTGCCGGTTCCTTGGCCGACTCTGGTAACGAC
GCTGACTTATGGTGTTCAGTGCTTTGCTCGTTATCCGGACCATATGAAGCAGCATGACTTCTTCAAGTCC
GCCATGCCGGAAGGCTATGTGCAGGAACGCACGATTTCCTTTAAGGATGACGGCACGTACAAAACGCGTG
CGGAAGTGAAATTTGAAGGCGATACCCTGGTAAACCGCATTGAGCTGAAAGGCATTGACTTTAAAGAGGA
CGGCAATATCCTGGGCCATAAGCTGGAATACAATTTTAACAGCCACAATGTTTACATCACCGCCGATAAA
CAAAAAAATGGCATTAAAGCGAATTTTAAAATTCGCCACAACGTGGAGGATGGCAGCGTGCAGCTGGCTG
ATCACTACCAGCAAAACACTCCAATCGGTGATGGTCCTGTTCTGCTGCCAGACAATCACTATCTGAGCAC
GCAAAGCGTTCTGTCTAAAGATCCGAACGAGAAACGCGATCATATGGTTCTGCTGGAGTTCGTAACCGCA
GCGGGCATCACGCATGGTATGGATGAACTGTACAAATGACCAGGCATCAAATAAAACGAAAGGCTCAGTC
GAAAGACTGGGCCTTTCGTTTTATCTGTTGTTTGTCGGTGAACGCTCTCTACTAGAGTCACACTGGCTCA
CCTTCGGGTGGGCCTTTCTGCGTTTATAGGTCTCAGCTGAGCATGAGACGGAAATCTGCTCGTCAGTGGT
GCTCACACTGACGAATCATGTACAGATCATACCGATGACTGCCTGGCGACTCACAACTAAGCAAGACAGC
CGGAACCAGCGCCGGCGAACACCACTGCATATATGGCATATCACAACAGTCCAACTAGTGCACTGCAGTA
CATAACCCCTAGGTCTTCCTGAGAGTGACGAAGGCTAAGGTCACTTCTTCGTTTCCTTTATTGGGGTTTC
CGTGTAGCCTTCCCCTGAATAGTGTGGGACGTTTTATGAGAAGCCGTAAGAAATAGCCGAGCGGCCGCGA
TTATCAAAAAGGATCTTCACCTAGATCCTTTTAAATTAAAAATGAAGTTTTAAATCAATCTAAAGTATAT
ATGAGTAAACTTGGTCTGACAGTTACCAATGCTTAATCAGTGAGGCACCTATCTCAGCGATCTGTCTATT
TCGTTCATCCATAGTTGCCTGACTCCCCGTCGTGTAGATAACTACGATACGGGAGGGCTTACCATCTGGC
CCCAGTGCTGCAATGATACCGCGGGACCCACGCTCACCGGCTCCAGATTTATCAGCAATAAACCAGCCAG
CCGGAAGGGCCGAGCGCAGAAGTGGTCCTGCAACTTTATCCGCCTCCATCCAGTCTATTAATTGTTGCCG
GGAAGCTAGAGTAAGTAGTTCGCCAGTTAATAGTTTGCGCAACGTTGTTGCCATTGCTACAGGCATCGTG
GTGTCACGCTCGTCGTTTGGTATGGCTTCATTCAGCTCCGGTTCCCAACGATCAAGGCGAGTTACATGAT
CCCCCATGTTGTGCAAAAAAGCGGTTAGCTCCTTCGGTCCTCCGATCGTTGTCAGAAGTAAGTTGGCCGC
AGTGTTATCACTCATGGTTATGGCAGCACTGCATAATTCTCTTACTGTCATGCCATCCGTAAGATGCTTT
TCTGTGACTGGTGAGTACTCAACCAAGTCATTCTGAGAATAGTGTATGCGGCGACCGAGTTGCTCTTGCC
CGGCGTCAATACGGGATAATACCGCGCCACATAGCAGAACTTTAAAAGTGCTCATCATTGGAAAACGTTC
TTCGGGGCGAAAACTCTCAAGGATCTTACCGCTGTTGAGATCCAGTTCGATGTAACCCACTCGTGCACCC
AACTGATCTTCAGCATCTTTTACTTTCACCAGCGTTTCTGGGTGAGCAAAAACAGGAAGGCAAAATGCCG
CAAAAAAGGGAATAAGGGCGACACGGAAATGTTGAATACTCATACTCTTCCTTTTTCAATATTATTGAAG
CATTTATCAGGGTTATTGTCTCATGAGCGGATACATATTTGAATGTATTTAGAAAAATAAACAAATAGGG
GTTCCGCGCACATTTCCCCGAAAAGTGCCACCTGTCATGACCAAAATCCCTTAACGTGAGTTTTCGTTCC
ACTGAGCGTCAGACCCCGTAGAAAAGATCAAAGGATCTTCTTGAGATCCTTTTTTTCTGCGCGTAATCTG
CTGCTTGCAAACAAAAAAACCACCGCTACCAGCGGTGGTTTGTTTGCCGGATCAAGAGCTACCAACTCTT
TTTCCGAAGGTAACTGGCTTCAGCAGAGCGCAGATACCAAATACTGTTCTTCTAGTGTAGCCGTAGTTAG
GCCACCACTTCAAGAACTCTGTAGCACCGCCTACATACCTCGCTCTGCTAATCCTGTTACCAGTGGCTGC
TGCCAGTGGCGATAAGTCGTGTCTTACCGGGTTGGACTCAAGACGATAGTTACCGGATAAGGCGCAGCGG
TCGGGCTGAACGGGGGGTTCGTGCACACAGCCCAGCTTGGAGCGAACGACCTACACCGAACTGAGATACC
TACAGCGTGAGCTATGAGAAAGCGCCACGCTTCCCGAAGGGAGAAAGGCGGACAGGTATCCGGTAAGCGG
CAGGGTCGGAACAGGAGAGCGCACGAGGGAGCTTCCAGGGGGAAACGCCTGGTATCTTTATAGTCCTGTC
GGGTTTCGCCACCTCTGACTTGAGCGTCGATTTTTGTGATGCTCGTCAGGGGGGCGGAGCCTATGGAAAA
ACGCCAGCAACGCGGCCTTTTTACGGTTCCTGGCCTTTTGCTGGCCTTTTGCTCACATGTTCTTTCCTGC
GTTATCCCCTGATTCTGTGGATAACCGTGCGGCCGCCAATGTCAAAAGATCCTCTCATACCATATTAAGT
AAATTGCCTCCATTTCTTTTTCCTCGGGCAGAGAAACTCGCAGGCAACTTGCTCTCGAAGTGGTCACGT
Features (pLannotate 1.2.2; 6 found; start..end, strand, type, name):
    373..1086    +  CDS            superfolder GFP: GFP variant that folds robustly even when fused to poorly folded proteins (Pédelacq et al., 2006)
   1098..1169    +  terminator     rrnB T1 terminator: transcription terminator T1 from the E. coli rrnB gene
   1185..1212    +  terminator     T7Te terminator: phage T7 early transcription terminator
   1633..2493    -  CDS            AmpR: β-lactamase; bla; confers resistance to ampicillin, carbenicillin, and related antibiotics
   2494..2598    -  promoter       AmpR promoter: bla
   2701..3289    +  rep_origin     ori: high-copy-number ColE1/pMB1/pBR322/pUC origin of replication
