[The description below was written by a language model from this plasmid's Addgene catalogue record and pLannotate feature annotations shown in this document.]
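Description:
LT1_72_TU6of6_X2homology is an empty acceptor backbone built in the MoClo Yeast Toolkit (YTK) format and distributed as part of the ScEnSor kit for engineering Saccharomyces cerevisiae. It is intended to receive the sixth transcriptional unit (TU6) in a design that will eventually combine six transcriptional units on one plasmid, and it is described as carrying X2 homology arms for the yeast genome. It contains no gene of interest. The plasmid is about 3.5 kb and is maintained in E. coli through a high-copy ColE1/pUC-type origin, with selection on ampicillin via the β-lactamase gene and its native promoter. The feature table shows no yeast origin of replication or yeast selection marker.

The only payload annotated is a dropout cassette derived from another toolkit plasmid: a superfolder GFP coding sequence followed by the rrnB T1 and T7Te bacterial transcription terminators. In MoClo-style Golden Gate assembly, such a cassette acts as a visual placeholder. Correct insertion of promoter, coding sequence and terminator parts replaces the GFP, so colonies with the assembled transcriptional unit are non-fluorescent, while those carrying uncut backbone remain green. The promoter driving GFP, the Type IIS restriction sites, the assembly connector sequences and the X2 homology arms themselves are not picked up by the automated annotation. Their positions, and whether one or both arms are present on this particular backbone, cannot be confirmed from the record. The catalogue description implies that the finished TU is combined with the other units in a higher-level assembly for integration at the X2 locus.
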