Addgene plasmid #194414: LT1_72_TU6of6_X2homology
Purpose: (Empty Backbone) TU6 backbone (for TU #6 for plasmid with 6 TUs) with X2 homology arms for Saccharomyces cerevisiae
Depositing lab: Lisbeth Olsson. Depositing organization: Chalmers University of Technology. Publication: ScEnSor Kit for Saccharomyces cerevisiae Engineering and Biosensor-Driven Investigation of the Intracellular Environment. Torello Pianale L, Olsson L. ACS Synth Biol. 2023 Aug 8. doi: 10.1021/acssynbio.3c00124. PubMed 37552581.
Backbone
  Vector backbone: MoClo YTK
  Vector type: Bacterial Expression, Synthetic Biology
Growth in bacteria
  Bacterial resistance: Ampicillin, 100 μg/mL
  Growth temperature: 37°C
  Growth strain: DH5alpha
  Copy number: High Copy
Gene/Insert
  Gene/Insert name: None
  Mutation: NA
Resource information
  A portion of this plasmid was derived from a plasmid made by: GFP dropout cassette from Addgene plasmid #65154
Terms and licenses: Academic/Nonprofit Terms; Industry Terms: Not Available to Industry
How to cite: LT1_72_TU6of6_X2homology was a gift from Lisbeth Olsson (Addgene plasmid # 194414 ; http://n2t.net/addgene:194414 ; RRID:Addgene_194414)
